>Addgene plasmid #233958 | makeTCR_Hs.TRAV16 | addgene full sequence | sequence record 468284 | Addgene NGS Result
CGTCTCAGATGAAGCCCACCCTCATCTCAGTGCTTGTGATAATATTTATACTCAGAGGAACAAGAGCCCA
GAGAGTGACTCAGCCCGAGAAGCTCCTCTCTGTCTTTAAAGGGGCCCCAGTGGAGCTGAAGTGCAACTAT
TCCTATTCTGGGAGTCCTGAACTCTTCTGGTATGTCCAGTACTCCAGACAACGCCTCCAGTTACTCTTGA
GACACATCTCTAGAGAGAGCATCAAAGGCTTCACTGCTGACCTTAACAAAGGCGAGACATCTTTCCACCT
GAAGAAACCATTTGCTCAAGAGGAAGACTCAGCCATGTATTACTGTTGAGACGCAGGGAAGATGGCCGCG
AAGAAAACGTCATAGCTGTTTCCTGACTGACCATTTAAATCATACCTGACCTCCATAGCAGAAAGTCAAA
AGCCTCCGACCGGAGGCTTTTGACTTGATCGGCACGTAAGAGGTTCCAACTTTCACCATAATGAAATAAG
ATCACTACCGGGCGTATTTTTTGAGTTATCGAGATTTTCAGGAGCTAAGGAAGCTAAAATGGAGAAAAAA
ATCACTGGATATACCACCGTTGATATATCCCAATGGCATCGTAAAGAACATTTTGAGGCATTTCAGTCAG
TTGCTCAATGTACCTATAACCAGACCGTTCAGCTGGATATTACGGCCTTTTTAAAGACCGTAAAGAAAAA
TAAGCACAAGTTTTATCCGGCCTTTATTCACATTCTTGCCCGCCTGATGAATGCTCATCCGGAATTTCGT
ATGGCAATGAAAGACGGTGAGCTGGTGATATGGGATAGTGTTCACCCTTGTTACACCGTTTTCCATGAGC
AAACTGAAACGTTTTCATCGCTCTGGAGTGAATACCACGACGATTTCCGGCAGTTTCTACACATATATTC
GCAAGATGTGGCGTGTTACGGTGAAAACCTGGCCTATTTCCCTAAAGGGTTTATTGAGAATATGTTTTTT
GTCTCAGCCAATCCCTGGGTGAGTTTCACCAGTTTTGATTTAAACGTGGCCAATATGGACAACTTCTTCG
CCCCCGTTTTCACCATGGGCAAATATTATACGCAAGGCGACAAGGTGCTGATGCCGCTGGCGATTCAGGT
TCATCATGCCGTTTGTGATGGCTTCCATGTCGGCAGAATGCTTAATGAATTACAACAGTACTGCGATGAG
TGGCAGGGCGGGGCGTAATGAGGGCCCAAATGTAATCACCTGGCTCACCTTCGGGTGGGCCTTTCTGCGT
TGCTGGCGTTTTTCCATAGGCTCCGCCCCCCTGACGAGCATCACAAAAATCGATGCTCAAGTCAGAGGTG
GCGAAACCCGACAGGACTATAAAGATACCAGGCGTTTCCCCCTGGAAGCTCCCTCGTGCGCTCTCCTGTT
CCGACCCTGCCGCTTACCGGATACCTGTCCGCCTTTCTCCCTTCGGGAAGCGTGGCGCTTTCTCATAGCT
CACGCTGTAGGTATCTCAGTTCGGTGTAGGTCGTTCGCTCCAAGCTGGGCTGTGTGCACGAACCCCCCGT
TCAGCCCGACCGCTGCGCCTTATCCGGTAACTATCGTCTTGAGTCCAACCCGGTAAGACACGACTTATCG
CCACTGGCAGCAGCCACTGGTAACAGGATTAGCAGAGCGAGGTATGTAGGCGGTGCTACAGAGTTCTTGA
AGTGGTGGCCTAACTACGGCTACACTAGAAGAACAGTATTTGGTATCTGCGCTCTGCTGAAGCCAGTTAC
CTCGGAAAAAGAGTTGGTAGCTCTTGATCCGGCAAACAAACCACCGCTGGTAGCGGTGGTTTTTTTGTTT
GCAAGCAGCAGATTACGCGCAGAAAAAAAGGATCTCAAGAAGATCCTTTGATTTTCTACCGAAGAAAGGC
CCACCCGTGAAGGTGAGCCAGTGAGTTGATTGCAGTCCAGTTACGCTGGAGTCTGAGGCTCGTCCTGAAT
GATATCAAGCTTGAATTCGTTTGTAAAACGACGGCCAGTGCTAACCGTATCGCATTGGCCATACCTACA
Features (pLannotate 1.2.2; 8 found; start..end, strand, type, name):
      9..326     +  CDS            TRAV16: TVA16_HUMAN - Protein inferred from homology: Swiss-Prot protein existence level 3. V region of the variable domain of T cell receptor (TR) alpha chain that participates in the antigen recognition (PubMed:24600447). Alpha-beta T cell receptors are antigen specific receptors which are essential to the immune response and are present on the cell surface of T lymphocytes. Recognize peptide-major histocompatibility (MH) (pMH) complexes that are displayed by antigen presenting cells (APC), a prerequisite for efficient T cell adaptive immunity against pathogens (PubMed:25493333). Binding of alpha-be
    414..445     +  terminator     tonB terminator: bidirectional E. coli tonB-P14 transcription terminator
    446..548     +  promoter       cat promoter: promoter of the E. coli cat gene encoding chloramphenicol acetyltransferase
    549..1205    +  CDS            cat: CAT_ECOLX - Experimental evidence at protein level: Swiss-Prot protein existence level 1. This enzyme is an effector of chloramphenicol resistance in bacteria. From Escherichia coli. This protein is used as a marker in many commonly used cloning vectors, such as pACYC184.
   1232..1259    +  terminator     T7Te terminator: phage T7 early transcription terminator
   1271..1858    -  rep_origin     ori: high-copy-number ColE1/pMB1/pBR322/pUC origin of replication
   1880..1909    -  terminator     T3Te terminator: phage T3 early transcription terminator
   1981..2000    -  CDS            lacZα (fragment): LacZα fragment of β-galactosidase; lacZ fragment
