[The description below was written by a language model from this plasmid's Addgene catalogue record and pLannotate feature annotations shown in this document.]
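Description:
makeTCR_Hs.TRAV16 is a small synthetic-biology part plasmid of about 2.0 kb that stores a single human T cell receptor alpha-chain variable gene segment, TRAV16, as a building block for the makeTCR modular TCR assembly system. It is built on the custom pmakeTCR backbone (about 1.7 kb) and is purely a bacterial storage and donor vector. It replicates in E. coli from a high-copy ColE1/pUC-type origin and is selected with chloramphenicol through a cat gene driven by its native cat promoter. The resistance cassette and origin are bracketed by short transcription terminators (tonB, T7Te and T3Te), which insulate the insert region from read-through transcription. A short residual lacZα fragment is also annotated, apparently a remnant of the vector's cloning history rather than a functional screening marker.

The payload is a synthetic insert of roughly 320 bp matching the human TRAV16 V region, the part of the TCR alpha variable domain that contributes to recognition of peptide–MHC complexes. No promoter drives it, so the segment is not meant to be expressed from this plasmid. Instead it is flanked by defined four-base junctions that are retained after cloning. This is consistent with release of the module by restriction digestion and ordered ligation with other parts, although the record does not name the enzyme or the other modules involved. M13 forward and reverse primer sites allow sequence verification of the insert. The stated use is as the TRAV component in single-step assembly of full T cell receptor constructs, as one member of a collection of human V gene modules.
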