Addgene plasmid #233958: makeTCR_Hs.TRAV16
Purpose: Hs TRAV gene for makeTCR assembly
Depositing lab: Michael Platten. Depositing organization: Deutsches Krebsforschungszentrum (DKFZ). Publication: makeTCR: A Modular Platform for Rapid, Flexible, Scalable, Single-Step T Cell Receptor Synthesis. Hamberger M, Neuhoff M-T, Pietrantonio SV, Boschert T, Maldonado Torres C, Errerd A, Tan CL, Lindner JM, Platten M, Green EW. bioRxiv 2025.04.27.647198 10.1101/2025.04.27.647198.
Backbone
  Vector backbone: pmakeTCR
  Backbone manufacturer: custom
  Backbone size w/o insert (bp): 1710
  Vector type: Synthetic Biology
Growth in bacteria
  Bacterial resistance: Chloramphenicol, 25 μg/mL
  Growth temperature: 37°C
  Growth strain: DH5alpha
  Copy number: High Copy
Gene/Insert
  Gene/Insert name: TRAV16 (alt name: ENSG00000211796)
  Species: H. sapiens (human)
  Insert size (bp): 319
  Entrez Gene: TRAV16 (a.k.a. TCRAV16S1, TCRAV9S1)
  Promoter: n/a
  Cloning method: Restriction Enzyme; 5′ cloning site GATG (not destroyed); 3′ cloning site CTGT (not destroyed)
  Sequencing primers: 5′ M13 (-21) Forward; 3′ M13 Reverse
Resource information
  A portion of this plasmid was derived from a plasmid made by: synthetic
Terms and licenses: Academic/Nonprofit Terms; Industry Terms: Not Available to Industry
Depositor comments: Please visit https://doi.org/10.1101/2025.04.27.647198 for bioRxiv preprint.
How to cite: makeTCR_Hs.TRAV16 was a gift from Michael Platten (Addgene plasmid # 233958 ; http://n2t.net/addgene:233958 ; RRID:Addgene_233958)
